>Addgene plasmid #101728 | p458 VRER | depositor full sequence | sequence record 196591 | p458 VRER sequence 9289 bps
GAGGGCCTATTTCCCATGATTCCTTCATATTTGCATATACGATACAAGGCTGTTAGAGAGATAATTGGAA
TTAATTTGACTGTAAACACAAAGATATTAGTACAAAATACGTGACGTAGAAAGTAATAATTTCTTGGGTA
GTTTGCAGTTTTAAAATTATGTTTTAAAATGGACTATCATATGCTTACCGTAACTTGAAAGTATTTCGAT
TTCTTGGCTTTATATATCTTGTGGAAAGGACGAAACACCGGGTCTTCGAGAAGACCTGTTTTAGAGCTAG
AAATAGCAAGTTAAAATAAGGCTAGTCCGTTATCAACTTGAAAAAGTGGCACCGAGTCGGTGCTTTTTTG
TTTTAGAGCTAGAAATAGCAAGTTAAAATAAGGCTAGTCCGTTTTTAGCGCGTGCGCCAATTCTGCAGAC
AAATGGCTCTAGAGGTACCCGTTACATAACTTACGGTAAATGGCCCGCCTGGCTGACCGCCCAACGACCC
CCGCCCATTGACGTCAATAGTAACGCCAATAGGGACTTTCCATTGACGTCAATGGGTGGAGTATTTACGG
TAAACTGCCCACTTGGCAGTACATCAAGTGTATCATATGCCAAGTACGCCCCCTATTGACGTCAATGACG
GTAAATGGCCCGCCTGGCATTGTGCCCAGTACATGACCTTATGGGACTTTCCTACTTGGCAGTACATCTA
CGTATTAGTCATCGCTATTACCATGGTCGAGGTGAGCCCCACGTTCTGCTTCACTCTCCCCATCTCCCCC
CCCTCCCCACCCCCAATTTTGTATTTATTTATTTTTTAATTATTTTGTGCAGCGATGGGGGCGGGGGGGG
GGGGGGGGCGCGCGCCAGGCGGGGCGGGGCGGGGCGAGGGGCGGGGCGGGGCGAGGCGGAGAGGTGCGGC
GGCAGCCAATCAGAGCGGCGCGCTCCGAAAGTTTCCTTTTATGGCGAGGCGGCGGCGGCGGCGGCCCTAT
AAAAAGCGAAGCGCGCGGCGGGCGGGAGTCGCTGCGACGCTGCCTTCGCCCCGTGCCCCGCTCCGCCGCC
GCCTCGCGCCGCCCGCCCCGGCTCTGACTGACCGCGTTACTCCCACAGGTGAGCGGGCGGGACGGCCCTT
CTCCTCCGGGCTGTAATTAGCTGAGCAAGAGGTAAGGGTTTAAGGGATGGTTGGTTGGTGGGGTATTAAT
GTTTAATTACCTGGAGCACCTGCCTGAAATCACTTTTTTTCAGGTTGGACCGGTGCCACCATGGACTATA
AGGACCACGACGGAGACTACAAGGATCATGATATTGATTACAAAGACGATGACGATAAGATGGCCCCAAA
GAAGAAGCGGAAGGTCGGTATCCACGGAGTCCCAGCAGCCGACAAGAAGTACAGCATCGGCCTGGACATC
GGCACCAACTCTGTGGGCTGGGCCGTGATCACCGACGAGTACAAGGTGCCCAGCAAGAAATTCAAGGTGC
TGGGCAACACCGACCGGCACAGCATCAAGAAGAACCTGATCGGAGCCCTGCTGTTCGACAGCGGCGAAAC
AGCCGAGGCCACCCGGCTGAAGAGAACCGCCAGAAGAAGATACACCAGACGGAAGAACCGGATCTGCTAT
CTGCAAGAGATCTTCAGCAACGAGATGGCCAAGGTGGACGACAGCTTCTTCCACAGACTGGAAGAGTCCT
TCCTGGTGGAAGAGGATAAGAAGCACGAGCGGCACCCCATCTTCGGCAACATCGTGGACGAGGTGGCCTA
CCACGAGAAGTACCCCACCATCTACCACCTGAGAAAGAAACTGGTGGACAGCACCGACAAGGCCGACCTG
CGGCTGATCTATCTGGCCCTGGCCCACATGATCAAGTTCCGGGGCCACTTCCTGATCGAGGGCGACCTGA
ACCCCGACAACAGCGACGTGGACAAGCTGTTCATCCAGCTGGTGCAGACCTACAACCAGCTGTTCGAGGA
AAACCCCATCAACGCCAGCGGCGTGGACGCCAAGGCCATCCTGTCTGCCAGACTGAGCAAGAGCAGACGG
CTGGAAAATCTGATCGCCCAGCTGCCCGGCGAGAAGAAGAATGGCCTGTTCGGAAACCTGATTGCCCTGA
GCCTGGGCCTGACCCCCAACTTCAAGAGCAACTTCGACCTGGCCGAGGATGCCAAACTGCAGCTGAGCAA
GGACACCTACGACGACGACCTGGACAACCTGCTGGCCCAGATCGGCGACCAGTACGCCGACCTGTTTCTG
GCCGCCAAGAACCTGTCCGACGCCATCCTGCTGAGCGACATCCTGAGAGTGAACACCGAGATCACCAAGG
CCCCCCTGAGCGCCTCTATGATCAAGAGATACGACGAGCACCACCAGGACCTGACCCTGCTGAAAGCTCT
CGTGCGGCAGCAGCTGCCTGAGAAGTACAAAGAGATTTTCTTCGACCAGAGCAAGAACGGCTACGCCGGC
TACATTGACGGCGGAGCCAGCCAGGAAGAGTTCTACAAGTTCATCAAGCCCATCCTGGAAAAGATGGACG
GCACCGAGGAACTGCTCGTGAAGCTGAACAGAGAGGACCTGCTGCGGAAGCAGCGGACCTTCGACAACGG
CAGCATCCCCCACCAGATCCACCTGGGAGAGCTGCACGCCATTCTGCGGCGGCAGGAAGATTTTTACCCA
TTCCTGAAGGACAACCGGGAAAAGATCGAGAAGATCCTGACCTTCCGCATCCCCTACTACGTGGGCCCTC
TGGCCAGGGGAAACAGCAGATTCGCCTGGATGACCAGAAAGAGCGAGGAAACCATCACCCCCTGGAACTT
CGAGGAAGTGGTGGACAAGGGCGCTTCCGCCCAGAGCTTCATCGAGCGGATGACCAACTTCGATAAGAAC
CTGCCCAACGAGAAGGTGCTGCCCAAGCACAGCCTGCTGTACGAGTACTTCACCGTGTATAACGAGCTGA
CCAAAGTGAAATACGTGACCGAGGGAATGAGAAAGCCCGCCTTCCTGAGCGGCGAGCAGAAAAAGGCCAT
CGTGGACCTGCTGTTCAAGACCAACCGGAAAGTGACCGTGAAGCAGCTGAAAGAGGACTACTTCAAGAAA
ATCGAGTGCTTCGACTCCGTGGAAATCTCCGGCGTGGAAGATCGGTTCAACGCCTCCCTGGGCACATACC
ACGATCTGCTGAAAATTATCAAGGACAAGGACTTCCTGGACAATGAGGAAAACGAGGACATTCTGGAAGA
TATAGTGTTGACTCTTACCCTCTTTGAAGATCGGGAAATGATTGAGGAAAGACTAAAAACATACGCTCAC
CTGTTCGACGATAAGGTTATGAAACAGTTAAAGAGGCGTCGCTATACGGGCTGGGGACGATTGTCGCGGA
AACTTATCAACGGGATAAGAGACAAGCAAAGTGGTAAAACTATTCTCGATTTTCTAAAGAGCGACGGCTT
CGCCAATAGGAACTTTATGCAGCTGATCCATGATGACTCTTTAACCTTCAAAGAGGATATACAAAAGGCA
CAGGTTTCCGGACAAGGGGACTCATTGCACGAACATATTGCGAATCTTGCTGGTTCGCCAGCCATCAAAA
AGGGCATACTCCAGACAGTCAAAGTAGTGGATGAGCTAGTTAAGGTCATGGGACGTCACAAACCGGAAAA
CATTGTAATCGAGATGGCACGCGAAAATCAAACGACTCAGAAGGGGCAAAAAAACAGTCGAGAGCGGATG
AAGAGAATAGAAGAGGGTATTAAAGAACTGGGCAGCCAGATCTTAAAGGAGCATCCTGTGGAAAATACCC
AATTGCAGAACGAGAAACTTTACCTCTATTACCTACAAAATGGAAGGGACATGTATGTTGATCAGGAACT
GGACATAAACCGTTTATCTGATTACGACGTCGATCACATTGTACCCCAATCCTTTTTGAAGGACGATTCA
ATCGACAATAAAGTGCTTACACGCTCGGATAAGAACCGAGGGAAAAGTGACAATGTTCCAAGCGAGGAAG
TCGTAAAGAAAATGAAGAACTATTGGCGGCAGCTCCTAAATGCGAAACTGATAACGCAAAGAAAGTTCGA
TAACTTAACTAAAGCTGAGAGGGGTGGCTTGTCTGAACTTGACAAGGCCGGATTTATTAAACGTCAGCTC
GTGGAAACCCGCCAAATCACAAAGCATGTTGCACAGATACTAGATTCCCGAATGAATACGAAATACGACG
AGAACGATAAGCTGATTCGGGAAGTCAAAGTAATCACTTTAAAGTCAAAATTGGTGTCGGACTTCAGAAA
GGATTTTCAATTCTATAAAGTTAGGGAGATAAATAACTACCACCATGCGCACGACGCTTATCTTAATGCC
GTCGTAGGGACCGCACTCATTAAGAAATACCCGAAGCTAGAAAGTGAGTTTGTGTATGGTGATTACAAAG
TTTATGACGTCCGTAAGATGATCGCGAAAAGCGAACAGGAGATAGGCAAGGCTACAGCCAAATACTTCTT
TTATTCTAACATTATGAATTTCTTTAAGACGGAAATCACTCTGGCAAACGGAGAGATACGCAAACGACCT
TTAATTGAAACCAATGGGGAGACAGGTGAAATCGTATGGGATAAGGGCCGGGACTTCGCGACGGTGAGAA
AAGTTTTGTCCATGCCCCAAGTCAACATAGTAAAGAAAACTGAGGTGCAGACCGGAGGGTTTTCAAAGGA
ATCGATTCTTCCAAAAAGGAATAGTGATAAGCTCATCGCTCGTAAAAAGGACTGGGACCCGAAAAAGTAC
GGTGGCTTCGTGAGCCCTACAGTTGCCTATTCTGTCCTAGTAGTGGCAAAAGTTGAGAAGGGAAAATCCA
AGAAACTGAAGTCAGTCAAAGAATTATTGGGGATAACGATTATGGAGCGCTCGTCTTTTGAAAAGAACCC
CATCGACTTCCTTGAGGCGAAAGGTTACAAGGAAGTAAAAAAGGATCTCATAATTAAACTACCAAAGTAT
AGTCTGTTTGAGTTAGAAAATGGCCGAAAACGGATGTTGGCTAGCGCCAGAGAGCTTCAAAAGGGGAACG
AACTCGCACTACCGTCTAAATACGTGAATTTCCTGTATTTAGCGTCCCATTACGAGAAGTTGAAAGGTTC
ACCTGAAGATAACGAACAGAAGCAACTTTTTGTTGAGCAGCACAAACATTATCTCGACGAAATCATAGAG
CAAATTTCGGAATTCAGTAAGAGAGTCATCCTAGCTGATGCCAATCTGGACAAAGTATTAAGCGCATACA
ACAAGCACAGGGATAAACCCATACGTGAGCAGGCGGAAAATATTATCCATTTGTTTACTCTTACCAACCT
CGGCGCTCCAGCCGCATTCAAGTATTTTGACACAACGATAGATCGCAAAGAGTACAGATCTACCAAGGAG
GTGCTAGACGCGACACTGATTCACCAATCCATCACGGGATTATATGAAACTCGGATAGATTTGTCACAGC
TTGGGGGTGACAAAAGGCCGGCGGCCACGAAAAAGGCCGGCCAGGCAAAAAAGAAAAAGGAATTCGGCAG
TGGAGAGGGCAGAGGAAGTCTGCTAACATGCGGTGACGTCGAGGAGAATCCTGGCCCAGTGAGCAAGGGC
GAGGAGCTGTTCACCGGGGTGGTGCCCATCCTGGTCGAGCTGGACGGCGACGTAAACGGCCACAAGTTCA
GCGTGTCCGGCGAGGGCGAGGGCGATGCCACCTACGGCAAGCTGACCCTGAAGTTCATCTGCACCACCGG
CAAGCTGCCCGTGCCCTGGCCCACCCTCGTGACCACCCTGACCTACGGCGTGCAGTGCTTCAGCCGCTAC
CCCGACCACATGAAGCAGCACGACTTCTTCAAGTCCGCCATGCCCGAAGGCTACGTCCAGGAGCGCACCA
TCTTCTTCAAGGACGACGGCAACTACAAGACCCGCGCCGAGGTGAAGTTCGAGGGCGACACCCTGGTGAA
CCGCATCGAGCTGAAGGGCATCGACTTCAAGGAGGACGGCAACATCCTGGGGCACAAGCTGGAGTACAAC
TACAACAGCCACAACGTCTATATCATGGCCGACAAGCAGAAGAACGGCATCAAGGTGAACTTCAAGATCC
GCCACAACATCGAGGACGGCAGCGTGCAGCTCGCCGACCACTACCAGCAGAACACCCCCATCGGCGACGG
CCCCGTGCTGCTGCCCGACAACCACTACCTGAGCACCCAGTCCGCCCTGAGCAAAGACCCCAACGAGAAG
CGCGATCACATGGTCCTGCTGGAGTTCGTGACCGCCGCCGGGATCACTCTCGGCATGGACGAGCTGTACA
AGGAATTCTAACTAGAGCTCGCTGATCAGCCTCGACTGTGCCTTCTAGTTGCCAGCCATCTGTTGTTTGC
CCCTCCCCCGTGCCTTCCTTGACCCTGGAAGGTGCCACTCCCACTGTCCTTTCCTAATAAAATGAGGAAA
TTGCATCGCATTGTCTGAGTAGGTGTCATTCTATTCTGGGGGGTGGGGTGGGGCAGGACAGCAAGGGGGA
GGATTGGGAAGAGAATAGCAGGCATGCTGGGGAGCGGCCGCAGGAACCCCTAGTGATGGAGTTGGCCACT
CCCTCTCTGCGCGCTCGCTCGCTCACTGAGGCCGGGCGACCAAAGGTCGCCCGACGCCCGGGCTTTGCCC
GGGCGGCCTCAGTGAGCGAGCGAGCGCGCAGCTGCCTGCAGGGGCGCCTGATGCGGTATTTTCTCCTTAC
GCATCTGTGCGGTATTTCACACCGCATA
[95 nt withheld, positions 6749-6843]
T
[46 nt withheld, positions 6845-6890]
C
[141 nt withheld, positions 6892-7032]
CCTTTGACGTTGGAGTCCACGTTCTTT
[37 nt withheld, positions 7060-7096]
ACTCTATCTCGGGCTATTCTTTTGATTTATAAGGGATTTTGCCGATTTCGGTCTATTGGTTAAAAAATGA
GCTGATTTAACAAAAATTTAACGCGAATTTTAACAAAATATTAACGTTTACAATTTTATGGTGCACTCTC
AGTACAATCTGCTCTGATGCCGCATAGTTAAGCCAGCCCCGACACCCGCCAACACCCGCTGACGCGCCCT
GACGGGCTTGTCTGCTCCCGGCATCCGCTTACAGACAAGCTGTGACCGTCTCCGGGAGCTGCATGTGTCA
GAGGTTTTCACCGTCATCACCGAAACGCGCGAGACGAAAGGGCCTCGTGATACGCCTATTTTTATAGGTT
AATGTCATGATAATAATGGTTTCTTAGACGTCAGGTGGCACTTTTCGGGGAAATGTGCGCGGAACCCCTA
TTTGTTTATTTTTCTAAATACATTCAAATATGTATCCGCTCATGAGACAATAACCCTGATAAATGCTTCA
ATAATATTGAAAAAGGAAGAGTATGAGTATTCAACATTTCCGTGTCGCCCTTATTCCCTTTTTTGCGGCA
TTTTGCCTTCCTGTTTTTGCTCACCCAGAAACGCTGGTGAAAGTAAAAGATGCTGAAGATCAGTTGGGTG
CACGAGTGGGTTACATCGAACTGGATCTCAACAGCGGTAAGATCCTTGAGAGTTTTCGCCCCGAAGAACG
TTTTCCAATGATGAGCACTTTTAAAGTTCTGCTATGTGGCGCGGTATTATCCCGTATTGACGCCGGGCAA
GAGCAACTCGGTCGCCGCATACACTATTCTCAGAATGACTTGGTTGAGTACTCACCAGTCACAGAAAAGC
ATCTTACGGATGGCATGACAGTAAGAGAATTATGCAGTGCTGCCATAACCATGAGTGATAACACTGCGGC
CAACTTACTTCTGACAACGATCGGAGGACCGAAGGAGCTAACCGCTTTTTTGCACAACATGGGGGATCAT
GTAACTCGCCTTGATCGTTGGGAACCGGAGCTGAATGAAGCCATACCAAACGACGAGCGTGACACCACGA
TGCCTGTAGCAATGGCAACAACGTTGCGCAAACTATTAACTGGCGAACTACTTACTCTAGCTTCCCGGCA
ACAATTAATAGACTGGATGGAGGCGGATAAAGTTGCAGGACCACTTCTGCGCTCGGCCCTTCCGGCTGGC
TGGTTTATTGCTGATAAATCTGGAGCCGGTGAGCGTGGAAGCCGCGGTATCATTGCAGCACTGGGGCCAG
ATGGTAAGCCCTCCCGTATCGTAGTTATCTACACGACGGGGAGTCAGGCAACTATGGATGAACGAAATAG
ACAGATCGCTGAGATAGGTGCCTCACTGATTAAGCATTGGTAACTGTCAGACCAAGTTTACTCATATATA
CTTTAGATTGATTTAAAACTTCATTTTTAATTTAAAAGGATCTAGGTGAAGATCCTTTTTGATAATCTCA
TGACCAAAATCCCTTAACGTGAGTTTTCGTTCCACTGAGCGTCAGACCCCGTAGAAAAGATCAAAGGATC
TTCTTGAGATCCTTTTTTTCTGCGCGTAATCTGCTGCTTGCAAACAAAAAAACCACCGCTACCAGCGGTG
GTTTGTTTGCCGGATCAAGAGCTACCAACTCTTTTTCCGAAGGTAACTGGCTTCAGCAGAGCGCAGATAC
CAAATACTGTTCTTCTAGTGTAGCCGTAGTTAGGCCACCACTTCAAGAACTCTGTAGCACCGCCTACATA
CCTCGCTCTGCTAATCCTGTTACCAGTGGCTGCTGCCAGTGGCGATAAGTCGTGTCTTACCGGGTTGGAC
TCAAGACGATAGTTACCGGATAAGGCGCAGCGGTCGGGCTGAACGGGGGGTTCGTGCACACAGCCCAGCT
TGGAGCGAACGACCTACACCGAACTGAGATACCTACAGCGTGAGCTATGAGAAAGCGCCACGCTTCCCGA
AGGGAGAAAGGCGGACAGGTATCCGGTAAGCGGCAGGGTCGGAACAGGAGAGCGCACGAGGGAGCTTCCA
GGGGGAAACGCCTGGTATCTTTATAGTCCTGTCGGGTTTCGCCACCTCTGACTTGAGCGTCGATTTTTGT
GATGCTCGTCAGGGGGGCGGAGCCTATGGAAAAACGCCAGCAACGCGGCCTTTTTACGGTTCCTGGCCTT
TTGCTGGCCTTTTGCTCACATGT
Features (pLannotate 1.2.2; 18 found; start..end, strand, type, name):
      1..241     +  promoter       U6 promoter: RNA polymerase III promoter for human U6 snRNA
    268..343     +  misc_RNA       gRNA scaffold: guide RNA scaffold for the Streptococcus pyogenes CRISPR/Cas9 system
    350..393     +  misc_RNA       gRNA scaffold (fragment): guide RNA scaffold for the Streptococcus pyogenes CRISPR/Cas9 system
    440..725     +  enhancer       CMV enhancer: human cytomegalovirus immediate early enhancer; contains an 18-bp deletion relative to the standard CMV enhancer
    727..1004    +  promoter       chicken β-actin promoter: No description available
   1005..1233    +  intron         hybrid intron: hybrid between chicken β-actin (CBA) and minute virus of mice (MMV) introns (Gray et al., 2011)
   1371..2972    +  CDS            Cas9(N): N-terminal portion of Streptococcus pyogenes Cas9 (Zetsche et al., 2015)
   5472..5519    +  CDS            nucleoplasmin NLS: bipartite nuclear localization signal from nucleoplasmin
   5589..6302    +  CDS            EGFP: EGFP is a basic (constitutively fluorescent) green fluorescent protein published in 1996, derived from Aequorea victoria. It is reported to be a rapidly-maturing weak dimer with moderate acid sensitivity.
   6336..6447    +  polyA_signal   bGH poly(A) signal: bovine growth hormone polyadenylation signal
   6552..6692    +  repeat_region  AAV2 ITR: inverted terminal repeat of adeno-associated virus serotype 2 inverted
   6697..6748    -  misc_feature   bom (fragment): basis of mobility region from pBR322
   6767..7222    +  rep_origin     f1 ori (sequence partly withheld): f1 bacteriophage origin of replication; arrow indicates direction of (+) strand synthesis
   7223..7272    -  misc_feature   bom (fragment): basis of mobility region from pBR322
   7374..7409    -  CDS            rop (fragment): Rop protein, which maintains plasmids at low copy number; rop
   7504..7608    +  promoter       AmpR promoter: bla
   7609..8469    +  CDS            AmpR: β-lactamase; bla; confers resistance to ampicillin, carbenicillin, and related antibiotics
   8640..9228    +  rep_origin     ori: high-copy-number ColE1/pMB1/pBR322/pUC origin of replication
