[The description below was written by a language model from this plasmid's Addgene catalogue record and pLannotate feature annotations shown in this document.]
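Description:
p458 VRER is a 9,289 bp mammalian expression plasmid built on the px458 backbone, an all-in-one CRISPR vector that delivers both a single guide RNA and Cas9 from one molecule. It is propagated in E. coli at high copy from a ColE1/pUC-type origin with ampicillin selection through the β-lactamase gene. An f1 phage origin and a single annotated AAV2 ITR are also present as backbone elements. There is no drug marker for mammalian cells; EGFP fluorescence is used to identify or sort transfected cells.

The guide RNA unit consists of the human U6 RNA polymerase III promoter followed by the S. pyogenes gRNA scaffold. The record does not describe a specific targeting spacer. Downstream, a hybrid promoter made of the CMV enhancer, chicken β-actin promoter and a hybrid intron drives the Cas9 open reading frame, which ends at a bGH polyadenylation signal. The insert is SpCas9 VRER (about 4.1 kb), carrying the D1135V, G1218R, R1335E and T1337R substitutions that shift PAM recognition from the canonical NGG to NGCG. This extends editing to sites the wild-type enzyme cannot reach. According to the catalogue fields, it carries an N-terminal 3xFLAG-NLS and a C-terminal NLS. The automated annotation labels only the N-terminal part of Cas9 and the nucleoplasmin NLS, probably because the mutated region did not match its reference. EGFP lies directly after the NLS in the same transcription unit; the linking element is not annotated.

The variant sequence was transferred from an earlier VRER plasmid into px458. The associated publication concerns auxin-inducible degron systems for rapid protein depletion in mammalian cells.
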