Addgene plasmid #101728: p458 VRER
Purpose: Expresses a sgRNA and a Cas9 VRER variant that recognizes "NGCG" PAM motifs
Depositing lab: Andrew Holland. Depositing organization: Johns Hopkins University and School of Medicine. Publication: Applying the auxin-inducible degradation system for rapid protein depletion in mammalian cells. Lambrus BG, Moyer TC, Holland AJ. Methods Cell Biol. 2018;144:107-135. doi: 10.1016/bs.mcb.2018.03.004. Epub 2018 Apr 5. PubMed 29804665.
Backbone
  Vector backbone: px458
  Total vector size (bp): 9289
  Vector type: Mammalian Expression
  Selectable markers: EGFP
Growth in bacteria
  Bacterial resistance: Ampicillin, 100 μg/mL
  Growth temperature: 37°C
  Growth strain: NEB Stable
  Copy number: High Copy
Gene/Insert
  Gene/Insert name: SpCas9 VRER
  Species: S pyogenes
  Insert size (bp): 4101
  Mutation: VRER (D1135V, G1218R, R1335E, and T1337R mutations in Cas9)
  Tag / fusion protein: 3xFLAG-NLS (N terminal on insert); NLS (C terminal on insert)
Terms and licenses: Academic/Nonprofit Terms; Industry Terms: Not Available to Industry
Depositor comments: Cas9 VRER sequence cloned from Addgene Plasmid #65773 cloned into px458 Addgene plasmid #48138
How to cite: p458 VRER was a gift from Andrew Holland (Addgene plasmid # 101728 ; http://n2t.net/addgene:101728 ; RRID:Addgene_101728)
