>Addgene plasmid #101728 | p458 VRER | addgene partial sequence | sequence record 196589 | Addgene Partial NGS Result
CGCTGCCTTCGCCCCGTGCCCCGCTCCGCCGCCGCCTCGCGCCGCCCGCCCCGGCTCTGACTGACCGCGT
TACTCCCACAGGTGAGCGGGCGGGACGGCCCTTCTCCTCCGGGCTGTAATTAGCTGAGCAAGAGGTAAGG
GTTTAAGGGATGGTTGGTTGGTGGGGTATTAATGTTTAATTACCTGGAGCACCTGCCTGAAATCACTTTT
TTTCAGGTTGGACCGGTGCCACCATGGACTATAAGGACCACGACGGAGACTACAAGGATCATGATATTGA
TTACAAAGACGATGACGATAAGATGGCCCCAAAGAAGAAGCGGAAGGTCGGTATCCACGGAGTCCCAGCA
GCCGACAAGAAGTACAGCATCGGCCTGGACATCGGCACCAACTCTGTGGGCTGGGCCGTGATCACCGACG
AGTACAAGGTGCCCAGCAAGAAATTCAAGGTGCTGGGCAACACCGACCGGCACAGCATCAAGAAGAACCT
GATCGGAGCCCTGCTGTTCGACAGCGGCGAAACAGCCGAGGCCACCCGGCTGAAGAGAACCGCCAGAAGA
AGATACACCAGACGGAAGAACCGGATCTGCTATCTGCAAGAGATCTTCAGCAACGAGATGGCCAAGGTGG
ACGACAGCTTCTTCCACAGACTGGAAGAGTCCTTCCTGGTGGAAGAGGATAAGAAGCACGAGCGGCACCC
CATCTTCGGCAACATCGTGGACGAGGTGGCCTACCACGAGAAGTACCCCACCATCTACCACCTGAGAAAG
AAACTGGTGGACAGCACCGACAAGGCCGACCTGCGGCTGATCTATCTGGCCCTGGCCCACATGATCAAGT
TCCGGGGCCACTTCCTGATCGAGGGCGACCTGAACCCCGACAACAGCGACGTGGACAAGCTGTTCATCCA
GCTGGTGCAGACCTACAACCAGCTGTTCGAGGAAAACCCCATCAACGCCAGCGGCGTGGACGCCAAGGCC
ATCCTGTCTGCCAGACTGAGCAAGAGCAGACGGCTGGAAAATCTGATCGCCCAGCTGCCCGGCGAGAAGA
AGAATGGCCTGTTCGGAAACCTGATTGCCCTGAGCCTGGGCCTGACCCCCAACTTCAAGAGCAACTTCGA
CCTGGCCGAGGATGCCAAACTGCAGCTGAGCAAGGACACCTACGACGACGACCTGGACAACCTGCTGGCC
CAGATCGGCGACCAGTACGCCGACCTGTTTCTGGCCGCCAAGAACCTGTCCGACGCCATCCTGCTGAGCG
ACATCCTGAGAGTGAACACCGAGATCACCAAGGCCCCCCTGAGCGCCTCTATGATCAAGAGATACGACGA
GCACCACCAGGACCTGACCCTGCTGAAAGCTCTCGTGCGGCAGCAGCTGCCTGAGAAGTACAAAGAGATT
TTCTTCGACCAGAGCAAGAACGGCTACGCCGGCTACATTGACGGCGGAGCCAGCCAGGAAGAGTTCTACA
AGTTCATCAAGCCCATCCTGGAAAAGATGGACGGCACCGAGGAACTGCTCGTGAAGCTGAACAGAGAGGA
CCTGCTGCGGAAGCAGCGGACCTTCGACAACGGCAGCATCCCCCACCAGATCCACCTGGGAGAGCTGCAC
GCCATTCTGCGGCGGCAGGAAGATTTTTACCCATTCCTGAAGGACAACCGGGAAAAGATCGAGAAGATCC
TGACCTTCCGCATCCCCTACTACGTGGGCCCTCTGGCCAGGGGAAACAGCAGATTCGCCTGGATGACCAG
AAAGAGCGAGGAAACCATCACCCCCTGGAACTTCGAGGAAGTGGTGGACAAGGGCGCTTCCGCCCAGAGC
TTCATCGAGCGGATGACCAACTTCGATAAGAACCTGCCCAACGAGAAGGTGCTGCCCAAGCACAGCCTGC
TGTACGAGTACTTCACCGTGTATAACGAGCTGACCAAAGTGAAATACGTGACCGAGGGAATGAGAAAGCC
CGCCTTCCTGAGCGGCGAGCAGAAAAAGGCCATCGTGGACCTGCTGTTCAAGACCAACCGGAAAGTGACC
GTGAAGCAGCTGAAAGAGGACTACTTCAAGAAAATCGAGTGCTTCGACTCCGTGGAAATCTCCGGCGTGG
AAGATCGGTTCAACGCCTCCCTGGGCACATACCACGATCTGCTGAAAATTATCAAGGACAAGGACTTCCT
GGACAATGAGGAAAACGAGGACATTCTGGAAGATATAGTGTTGACTCTTACCCTCTTTGAAGATCGGGAA
ATGATTGAGGAAAGACTAAAAACATACGCTCACCTGTTCGACGATAAGGTTATGAAACAGTTAAAGAGGC
GTCGCTATACGGGCTGGGGACGATTGTCGCGGAAACTTATCAACGGGATAAGAGACAAGCAAAGTGGTAA
AACTATTCTCGATTTTCTAAAGAGCGACGGCTTCGCCAATAGGAACTTTATGCAGCTGATCCATGATGAC
TCTTTAACCTTCAAAGAGGATATACAAAAGGCACAGGTTTCCGGACAAGGGGACTCATTGCACGAACATA
TTGCGAATCTTGCTGGTTCGCCAGCCATCAAAAAGGGCATACTCCAGACAGTCAAAGTAGTGGATGAGCT
AGTTAAGGTCATGGGACGTCACAAACCGGAAAACATTGTAATCGAGATGGCACGCGAAAATCAAACGACT
CAGAAGGGGCAAAAAAACAGTCGAGAGCGGATGAAGAGAATAGAAGAGGGTATTAAAGAACTGGGCAGCC
AGATCTTAAAGGAGCATCCTGTGGAAAATACCCAATTGCAGAACGAGAAACTTTACCTCTATTACCTACA
AAATGGAAGGGACATGTATGTTGATCAGGAACTGGACATAAACCGTTTATCTGATTACGACGTCGATCAC
ATTGTACCCCAATCCTTTTTGAAGGACGATTCAATCGACAATAAAGTGCTTACACGCTCGGATAAGAACC
GAGGGAAAAGTGACAATGTTCCAAGCGAGGAAGTCGTAAAGAAAATGAAGAACTATTGGCGGCAGCTCCT
AAATGCGAAACTGATAACGCAAAGAAAGTTCGATAACTTAACTAAAGCTGAGAGGGGTGGCTTGTCTGAA
CTTGACAAGGCCGGATTTATTAAACGTCAGCTCGTGGAAACCCGCCAAATCACAAAGCATGTTGCACAGA
TACTAGATTCCCGAATGAATACGAAATACGACGAGAACGATAAGCTGATTCGGGAAGTCAAAGTAATCAC
TTTAAAGTCAAAATTGGTGTCGGACTTCAGAAAGGATTTTCAATTCTATAAAGTTAGGGAGATAAATAAC
TACCACCATGCGCACGACGCTTATCTTAATGCCGTCGTAGGGACCGCACTCATTAAGAAATACCCGAAGC
TAGAAAGTGAGTTTGTGTATGGTGATTACAAAGTTTATGACGTCCGTAAGATGATCGCGAAAAGCGAACA
GGAGATAGGCAAGGCTACAGCCAAATACTTCTTTTATTCTAACATTATGAATTTCTTTAAGACGGAAATC
ACTCTGGCAAACGGAGAGATACGCAAACGACCTTTAATTGAAACCAATGGGGAGACAGGTGAAATCGTAT
GGGATAAGGGCCGGGACTTCGCGACGGTGAGAAAAGTTTTGTCCATGCCCCAAGTCAACATAGTAAAGAA
AACTGAGGTGCAGACCGGAGGGTTTTCAAAGGAATCGATTCTTCCAAAAAGGAATAGTGATAAGCTCATC
GCTCGTAAAAAGGACTGGGACCCGAAAAAGTACGGTGGCTTCGTGAGCCCTACAGTTGCCTATTCTGTCC
TAGTAGTGGCAAAAGTTGAGAAGGGAAAATCCAAGAAACTGAAGTCAGTCAAAGAATTATTGGGGATAAC
GATTATGGAGCGCTCGTCTTTTGAAAAGAACCCCATCGACTTCCTTGAGGCGAAAGGTTACAAGGAAGTA
AAAAAGGATCTCATAATTAAACTACCAAAGTATAGTCTGTTTGAGTTAGAAAATGGCCGAAAACGGATGT
TGGCTAGCGCCAGAGAGCTTCAAAAGGGGAACGAACTCGCACTACCGTCTAAATACGTGAATTTCCTGTA
TTTAGCGTCCCATTACGAGAAGTTGAAAGGTTCACCTGAAGATAACGAACAGAAGCAACTTTTTGTTGAG
CAGCACAAACATTATCTCGACGAAATCATAGAGCAAATTTCGGAATTCAGTAAGAGAGTCATCCTAGCTG
ATGCCAATCTGGACAAAGTATTAAGCGCATACAACAAGCACAGGGATAAACCCATACGTGAGCAGGCGGA
AAATATTATCCATTTGTTTACTCTTACCAACCTCGGCGCTCCAGCCGCATTCAAGTATTTTGACACAACG
ATAGATCGCAAAGAGTACAGATCTACCAAGGAGGTGCTAGACGCGACACTGATTCACCAATCCATCACGG
GATTATATGAAACTCGGATAGATTTGTCACAGCTTGGGGGTGACAAAAGGCCGGCGGCCACGAAAAAGGC
CGGCCAGGCAAAAAAGAAAAAGGAATTCGGCAGTGGAGAGGGCAGAGGAAGTCTGCTAACATGCGGTGAC
GTCGAGGAGAATCCTGGCCCAGTGAGCAAGGGCGAGGAGCTGTTCACCGGGGTGGTGCCCATCCTGGTCG
AGCTGGACGGCGACGTAAACGGCCACAAGTTCAGCGTGTCCGGCGAGGGCGAGGGCGATGCCACCTACGG
CAAGCTGACCCTGAAGTTCATCTGCACCACCGGCAAGCTGCCCGTGCCCTGGCCCACCCTCGTGACCACC
CTGACCTACGGCGTGCAGTGCTTCAGCCGCTACCCCGACCACATGAAGCAGCACGACTTCTTCAAGTCCG
CCATGCCCGAAGGCTACGTCCAGGAGCGCACCATCTTCTTCAAGGACGACGGCAACTACAAGACCCGCGC
CGAGGTGAAGTTCGAGGGCGACACCCTGGTGAACCGCATCGAGCTGAAGGGCATCGACTTCAAGGAGGAC
GGCAACATCCTGGGGCACAAGCTGGAGTACAACTACAACAGCCACAACGTCTATATCATGGCCGACAAGC
AGAAGAACGGCATCAAGGTGAACTTCAAGATCCGCCACAACATCGAGGACGGCAGCGTGCAGCTCGCCGA
CCACTACCAGCAGAACACCCCCATCGGCGACGGCCCCGTGCTGCTGCCCGACAACCACTACCTGAGCACC
CAGTCCGCCCTGAGCAAAGACCCCAACGAGAAGCGCGATCACATGGTCCTGCTGGAGTTCGTGACCGCCG
CCGGGATCACTCTCGGCATGGACGAGCTGTACAAGGAATTCTAACTAGAGCTCGCTGATCAGCCTCGACT
GTGCCTTCTAGTTGCCAGCCATCTGTTGTTTGCCCCTCCCCCGTGCCTTCCTTGACCCTGGAAGGTGCCA
CTCCCACTGTCCTTTCCTAATAAAATGAGGAAATTGCATCGCATTGTCTGAGTAGGTGTCATTCTATTCT
GGGGGGTGGGGTGGGGCAGGACAGCAAGGGGGAGGATTGGGAAGAGAATAGCAGGCATGCTGGGGAGCGG
CCGCAGGAACCCCTAGTGATGGAGTTGGCCACTCCCTCTCTGCGCGCTCGCTCGCTCACTGAGGCCGGGC
GACCAAAGGTCGCCCGACGCCCGGGCTTTGCCCGGGCGGCCTCAGTGAGCGAGCGAGCGCGCAGCTGCCT
GCAGGGGCGCCTGATGCGGTATTTTCTCCTTACGCATCTGTGCGGTATTTCACACCGCATA
[95 nt withheld, positions 5732-5826]
T
[46 nt withheld, positions 5828-5873]
C
[141 nt withheld, positions 5875-6015]
CCTTTGACGTTGGAGTCCACGTTCTTT
[37 nt withheld, positions 6043-6079]
ACTCTATCTCGGGCTATTCTTTTGATTTATAAGGGATTTTGCCGATTTCGGTCTATTGGTTAAAAAATGA
GCTGATTTAACAAAAATTTAACGCGAATTTTAACAAAATATTAACGTTTACAATTTTATGGTGCACTCTC
AGTACAATCTGCTCTGATGCCGCATAGTTAAGCCAGCCCCGACACCCGCCAACACCCGCTGACGCGCCCT
GACGGGCTTGTCTGCTCCCGGCATCCGCTTACAGACAAGCTGTGACCGTCTCCGGGAGCTGCATGTGTCA
GAGGTTTTCACCGTCATCACCGAAACGCGCGAGACGAAAGGGCCTCGTGATACGCCTATTTTTATAGGTT
AATGTCATGATAATAATGGTTTCTTAGACGTCAGGTGGCACTTTTCGGGGAAATGTGCGCGGAACCCCTA
TTTGTTTATTTTTCTAAATACATTCAAATATGTATCCGCTCATGAGACAATAACCCTGATAAATGCTTCA
ATAATATTGAAAAAGGAAGAGTATGAGTATTCAACATTTCCGTGTCGCCCTTATTCCCTTTTTTGCGGCA
TTTTGCCTTCCTGTTTTTGCTCACCCAGAAACGCTGGTGAAAGTAAAAGATGCTGAAGATCAGTTGGGTG
CACGAGTGGGTTACATCGAACTGGATCTCAACAGCGGTAAGATCCTTGAGAGTTTTCGCCCCGAAGAACG
TTTTCCAATGATGAGCACTTTTAAAGTTCTGCTATGTGGCGCGGTATTATCCCGTATTGACGCCGGGCAA
GAGCAACTCGGTCGCCGCATACACTATTCTCAGAATGACTTGGTTGAGTACTCACCAGTCACAGAAAAGC
ATCTTACGGATGGCATGACAGTAAGAGAATTATGCAGTGCTGCCATAACCATGAGTGATAACACTGCGGC
CAACTTACTTCTGACAACGATCGGAGGACCGAAGGAGCTAACCGCTTTTTTGCACAACATGGGGGATCAT
GTAACTCGCCTTGATCGTTGGGAACCGGAGCTGAATGAAGCCATACCAAACGACGAGCGTGACACCACGA
TGCCTGTAGCAATGGCAACAACGTTGCGCAAACTATTAACTGGCGAACTACTTACTCTAGCTTCCCGGCA
ACAATTAATAGACTGGATGGAGGCGGATAAAGTTGCAGGACCACTTCTGCGCTCGGCCCTTCCGGCTGGC
TGGTTTATTGCTGATAAATCTGGAGCCGGTGAGCGTGGAAGCCGCGGTATCATTGCAGCACTGGGGCCAG
ATGGTAAGCCCTCCCGTATCGTAGTTATCTACACGACGGGGAGTCAGGCAACTATGGATGAACGAAATAG
ACAGATCGCTGAGATAGGTGCCTCACTGATTAAGCATTGGTAACTGTCAGACCAAGTTTACTCATATATA
CTTTAGATTGATTTAAAACTTCATTTTTAATTTAAAAGGATCTAGGTGAAGATCCTTTTTGATAATCTCA
TGACCAAAATCCCTTAACGTGAGTTTTCGTTCCACTGAGCGTCAGACCCCGTAGAAAAGATCAAAGGATC
TTCTTGAGATCCTTTTTTTCTGCGCGTAATCTGCTGCTTGCAAACAAAAAAACCACCGCTACCAGCGGTG
GTTTGTTTGCCGGATCAAGAGCTACCAACTCTTTTTCCGAAGGTAACTGGCTTCAGCAGAGCGCAGATAC
CAAATACTGTTCTTCTAGTGTAGCCGTAGTTAGGCCACCACTTCAAGAACTCTGTAGCACCGCCTACATA
CCTCGCTCTGCTAATCCTGTTACCAGTGGCTGCTGCCAGTGGCGATAAGTCGTGTCTTACCGGGTTGGAC
TCAAGACGATAGTTACCGGATAAGGCGCAGCGGTCGGGCTGAACGGGGGGTTCGTGCACACAGCCCAGCT
TGGAGCGAACGACCTACACCGAACTGAGATACCTACAGCGTGAGCTATGAGAAAGCGCCACGCTTCCCGA
AGGGAGAAAGGCGGACAGGTATCCGGTAAGCGGCAGGGTCGGAACAGGAGAGCGCACGAGGGAGCTTCCA
GGGGGAAACGCCTGGTATCTTTATAGTCCTGTCGGGTTTCGCCACCTCTGACTTGAGCGTCGATTTTTGT
GATGCTCGTCAGGGGGGCGGAGCCTATGGAAAAACGCCAGCAACGCGGCCTTTTTACGGTTCCTGGCCTT
TTGCTGGCCTTTTGCTCACATGTGAGGGCCTATTTCCCATGATTCCTTCATATTTGCATATACGATACAA
GGCTGTTAGAGAGATAATTGGAATTAATTTGACTGTAAACACAAAGATATTAGTACAAAATACGTGACGT
AGAAAGTAATAATTTCTTGGGTAGTTTGCAGTTTTAAAATTATGTTTTAAAATGGACTATCATATGCTTA
CCGTAACTTGAAAGTATTTCGATTTCTTGGCTTTATATATCTTGTGGAAAGGACGAAACACCGGGTCTTC
GAGAAGACCTGTTTTAGAGCTAGAAATAGCAAGTTAAAATAAGGCTAGTCCGTTATCAACTTGAAAAAGT
GGCACCGAGTCGGTGCTTTTTTGTTTTAGAGCTAGAAATAGCAAGTTAAAATAAGGCTAGTCCGTTTTTA
GCGCGTGCGCCAATTCTGCAGACAAATGGCTCTAGAGGTACCCGTTACATAACTTACGGTAAATGGCCCG
CCTGGCTGACCGCCCAACGACCCCCGCCCATTGACGTCAATAGTAACGCCAATAGGGACTTTCCATTGAC
GTCAATGGGTGGAGTATTTACGGTAAACTGCCCACTTGGCAGTACATCAAGTGTATCATATGCCAAGTAC
GCCCCCTATTGACGTCAATGACGGTAAATGGCCCGCCTGGCATTGTGCCCAGTACATGACCTTATGGGAC
TTTCCTACTTGGCAGTACATCTACGTATTAGTCATCGCTATTACCATGGTCGAGGTGAGCCCCACGTTCT
GCTTCACTCTCCCCATCTCCCCCCCCTCCCCACCCCCAATTTTGTATTTATTTATTTTTTAATTATTTTG
TGCAGCGATGGGGGCG
